LOCUS       Exported 7018 bp ds-DNA circular SYN 13-MAY-2021
DEFINITION  individual 6N barcode to make barcoded cell line variants.
ACCESSION   .
VERSION     .
KEYWORDS    MSCV-6NBC-GFP-PGK-Puro-Barcode49
SOURCE      synthetic DNA construct
  ORGANISM  synthetic DNA construct
REFERENCE   1 (bases 1 to 7018)
  AUTHORS   Gruner BM, Schulze CJ, Yang D, Ogasawara D, Dix MM, Rogers ZN,
            Chuang CH, McFarland CD, Chiou SH, Brown JM, Cravatt BF, Bogyo M,
            Winslow MM
  TITLE     An in vivo multiplexed small-molecule screening platform.
  JOURNAL   Nat Methods. 2016 Sep 12. doi: 10.1038/nmeth.3992.
  PUBMED    27617390
REFERENCE   2 (bases 1 to 7018)
  AUTHORS   .
  TITLE     Direct Submission
  JOURNAL   Exported May 13, 2021 from SnapGene Server 1.1.58
            http://www.snapgene.com
FEATURES             Location/Qualifiers
     source          1..7018
                     /organism="synthetic DNA construct"
                     /mol_type="other DNA"
     misc_feature    579..920
                     /label=MESV Psi
                     /note="packaging signal of murine embryonic stem cell
                     virus"
     CDS             987..1403
                     /label=gag (truncated)
                     /note="truncated Moloney murine leukemia virus (MMLV) gag
                     gene lacking the start codon"
     primer_bind     1333..1355
                     /label=pLXSN 5'
                     /note="Murine stem cell virus, forward primer. Also called
                     MSCV"
     primer_bind     1371..1387
                     /label=pBABE 5'
                     /note="Psi packaging signal, forward primer for pBABE
                     vectors"
     CDS             1427..2143
                     /codon_start=1
                     /product="enhanced GFP"
                     /label=EGFP
                     /translation="MVSKGEELFTGVVPILVELDGDVNGHKFSVSGEGEGDATYGKLTL
                     KFICTTGKLPVPWPTLVTTLTYGVQCFSRYPDHMKQHDFFKSAMPEGYVQERTIFFKDD
                     GNYKTRAEVKFEGDTLVNRIELKGIDFKEDGNILGHKLEYNYNSHNVYIMADKQKNGIK
                     VNFKIRHNIEDGSVQLADHYQQNTPIGDGPVLLPDNHYLSTQSALSKDPNEKRDHMVLL
                     EFVTAAGITLGMDELYK"
     primer_bind     complement(1472..1493)
                     /label=EGFP-N
                     /note="EGFP, reverse primer"
     primer_bind     complement(1733..1752)
                     /label=EXFP-R
                     /note="For distinguishing EGFP variants, reverse primer"
     primer_bind     2080..2101
                     /label=EGFP-C
                     /note="EGFP, forward primer"
     promoter        2161..2660
                     /label=PGK promoter
                     /note="mouse phosphoglycerate kinase 1 promoter"
     primer_bind     complement(2196..2219)
                     /label=MSCV-rev
                     /note="Murine stem cell virus, reverse primer"
     primer_bind     2593..2612
                     /label=mPGK-F
                     /note="Mouse PGK promoter, forward primer"
     CDS             2681..3280
                     /codon_start=1
                     /gene="pac from Streptomyces alboniger"
                     /product="puromycin N-acetyltransferase"
                     /label=PuroR
                     /note="confers resistance to puromycin"
                     /translation="MTEYKPTVRLATRDDVPRAVRTLAAAFADYPATRHTVDPDRHIER
                     VTELQELFLTRVGLDIGKVWVADDGAAVAVWTTPESVEAGAVFAEIGPRMAELSGSRLA
                     AQQQMEGLLAPHRPKEPAWFLATVGVSPDHQGKGLGSAVVLPGVEAAERAGVPAFLETS
                     APRNLPFYERLGFTVTADVEVPEGPRTWCMTRKPGA"
     primer_bind     complement(2681..2700)
                     /label=Puro-R
                     /note="Puromycin resistance gene, reverse primer. Also
                     called puro-variant-R"
     primer_bind     3177..3197
                     /label=Puro-F
                     /note="Puromycin resistance gene, forward primer"
     LTR             3380..3894
                     /label=3' LTR
                     /note="3' long terminal repeat from murine embryonic stem
                     cell virus"
     primer_bind     complement(4063..4079)
                     /label=M13 rev
                     /note="common sequencing primer, one of multiple similar
                     variants"
     primer_bind     complement(4063..4079)
                     /label=M13 Reverse
                     /note="In lacZ gene. Also called M13-rev"
     primer_bind     complement(4076..4098)
                     /label=M13/pUC Reverse
                     /note="In lacZ gene"
     protein_bind    4087..4103
                     /label=lac operator
                     /bound_moiety="lac repressor encoded by lacI"
                     /note="The lac repressor binds to the lac operator to
                     inhibit transcription in E. coli. This inhibition can be
                     relieved by adding lactose or
                     isopropyl-beta-D-thiogalactopyranoside (IPTG)."
     promoter        complement(4111..4141)
                     /label=lac promoter
                     /note="promoter for the E. coli lac operon"
     protein_bind    4156..4177
                     /label=CAP binding site
                     /bound_moiety="E. coli catabolite activator protein"
                     /note="CAP binding activates transcription in the presence
                     of cAMP."
     primer_bind     complement(4294..4311)
                     /label=L4440
                     /note="L4440 vector, forward primer"
     rep_origin      complement(4465..5053)
                     /direction=LEFT
                     /label=ori
                     /note="high-copy-number ColE1/pMB1/pBR322/pUC origin of
                     replication"
     primer_bind     complement(4545..4564)
                     /label=pBR322ori-F
                     /note="pBR322 origin, forward primer"
     CDS             complement(5224..6084)
                     /codon_start=1
                     /gene="bla"
                     /product="beta-lactamase"
                     /label=AmpR
                     /note="confers resistance to ampicillin, carbenicillin, and
                     related antibiotics"
                     /translation="MSIQHFRVALIPFFAAFCLPVFAHPETLVKVKDAEDQLGARVGYI
                     ELDLNSGKILESFRPEERFPMMSTFKVLLCGAVLSRIDAGQEQLGRRIHYSQNDLVEYS
                     PVTEKHLTDGMTVRELCSAAITMSDNTAANLLLTTIGGPKELTAFLHNMGDHVTRLDRW
                     EPELNEAIPNDERDTTMPVAMATTLRKLLTGELLTLASRQQLIDWMEADKVAGPLLRSA
                     LPAGWFIADKSGAGERGSRGIIAALGPDGKPSRIVVIYTTGSQATMDERNRQIAEIGAS
                     LIKHW"
     primer_bind     5847..5866
                     /label=Amp-R
                     /note="Ampicillin resistance gene, reverse primer"
     promoter        complement(6085..6189)
                     /gene="bla"
                     /label=AmpR promoter
     primer_bind     6257..6275
                     /label=pBRforEco
                     /note="pBR322 vectors, upsteam of EcoRI site, forward
                     primer"
     primer_bind     complement(6313..6335)
                     /label=pGEX 3'
                     /note="pGEX vectors, reverse primer"
     primer_bind     6435..6454
                     /label=pRS-marker
                     /note="pRS vectors, use to sequence yeast selectable
                     marker"
     primer_bind     6648..6670
                     /label=M13/pUC Forward
                     /note="In lacZ gene"
     primer_bind     6798..6817
                     /label=pBRrevBam
                     /note="pBR322 vectors, tet region, downstream of BamHI,
                     reverse primer"
     LTR             7017..515
                     /label=5' LTR
                     /note="5' long terminal repeat from murine embryonic stem
                     cell virus"
ORIGIN
        1 tgaaagaccc cacctgtagg tttggcaagc tagcttaagt aacgccattt tgcaaggcat
       61 ggaaaataca taactgagaa tagagaagtt cagatcaagg ttaggaacag agagacagca
      121 gaatatgggc caaacaggat atctgtggta agcagttcct gccccggctc agggccaaga
      181 acagatggtc cccagatgcg gtcccgccct cagcagtttc tagagaacca tcagatgttt
      241 ccagggtgcc ccaaggacct gaaatgaccc tgtgccttat ttgaactaac caatcagttc
      301 gcttctcgct tctgttcgcg cgcttctgct ccccgagctc aataaaagag cccacaaccc
      361 ctcactcggc gcgccagtcc tccgatagac tgcgtcgccc gggtacccgt attcccaata
      421 aagcctcttg ctgtttgcat ccgaatcgtg gactcgctga tccttgggag ggtctcctca
      481 gattgattga ctgcccacct cgggggtctt tcatttggag gttccaccga gatttggaga
      541 cccctgccca gggaccaccg acccccccgc cgggaggtaa gctggccagc ggtcgtttcg
      601 tgtctgtctc tgtctttgtg cgtgtttgtg ccggcatcta atgtttgcgc ctgcgtctgt
      661 actagttagc taactagctc tgtatctggc ggacccgtgg tggaactgac gagttctgaa
      721 cacccggccg caaccctggg agacgtccca gggactttgg gggccgtttt tgtggcccga
      781 cctgaggaag ggagtcgatg tggaatccga ccccgtcagg atatgtggtt ctggtaggag
      841 acgagaacct aaaacagttc ccgcctccgt ctgaattttt gctttcggtt tggaaccgaa
      901 gccgcgcgtc ttgtctgctg cagcgctgca gcatcgttct gtgttgtctc tgtctgactg
      961 tgtttctgta tttgtctgaa aattagggcc agactgttac cactccctta agtttgacct
     1021 taggtcactg gaaagatgtc gagcggatcg ctcacaacca gtcggtagat gtcaagaaga
     1081 gacgttgggt taccttctgc tctgcagaat ggccaacctt taacgtcgga tggccgcgag
     1141 acggcacctt taaccgagac ctcatcaccc aggttaagat caaggtcttt tcacctggcc
     1201 cgcatggaca cccagaccag gtcccctaca tcgtgacctg ggaagccttg gcttttgacc
     1261 cccctccctg ggtcaagccc tttgtacacc ctaagcctcc gcctcctctt cctccatccg
     1321 ccccgtctct cccccttgaa cctcctcgtt cgaccccgcc tcgatcctcc ctttatccag
     1381 ccctcactcc ttctctaggc gccggaatta gatccnnnnn nccaccatgg tgagcaaggg
     1441 cgaggagctg ttcaccgggg tggtgcccat cctggtcgag ctggacggcg acgtaaacgg
     1501 ccacaagttc agcgtgtccg gcgagggcga gggcgatgcc acctacggca agctgaccct
     1561 gaagttcatc tgcaccaccg gcaagctgcc cgtgccctgg cccaccctcg tgaccaccct
     1621 gacctacggc gtgcagtgct tcagccgcta ccccgaccac atgaagcagc acgacttctt
     1681 caagtccgcc atgcccgaag gctacgtcca ggagcgcacc atcttcttca aggacgacgg
     1741 caactacaag acccgcgccg aggtgaagtt cgagggcgac accctggtga accgcatcga
     1801 gctgaagggc atcgacttca aggaggacgg caacatcctg gggcacaagc tggagtacaa
     1861 ctacaacagc cacaacgtct atatcatggc cgacaagcag aagaacggca tcaaggtgaa
     1921 cttcaagatc cgccacaaca tcgaggacgg cagcgtgcag ctcgccgacc actaccagca
     1981 gaacaccccc atcggcgacg gccccgtgct gctgcccgac aaccactacc tgagcaccca
     2041 gtccgccctg agcaaagacc ccaacgagaa gcgcgatcac atggtcctgc tggagttcgt
     2101 gaccgccgcc gggatcactc tcggcatgga cgagctgtac aagtagcgga gaattctacc
     2161 gggtagggga ggcgcttttc ccaaggcagt ctggagcatg cgctttagca gccccgctgg
     2221 gcacttggcg ctacacaagt ggcctctggc ctcgcacaca ttccacatcc accggtaggc
     2281 gccaaccggc tccgttcttt ggtggcccct tcgcgccacc ttctactcct cccctagtca
     2341 ggaagttccc ccccgccccg cagctcgcgt cgtgcaggac gtgacaaatg gaagtagcac
     2401 gtctcactag tctcgtgcag atggacagca ccgctgagca atggaagcgg gtaggccttt
     2461 ggggcagcgg ccaatagcag ctttgctcct tcgctttctg ggctcagagg ctgggaaggg
     2521 gtgggtccgg gggcgggctc aggggcgggc tcaggggcgg ggcgggcgcc cgaaggtcct
     2581 ccggaggccc ggcattctgc acgcttcaaa agcgcacgtc tgccgcgctg ttctcctctt
     2641 cctcatctcc gggcctttcg acctgcagcc caagcttacc atgaccgagt acaagcccac
     2701 ggtgcgcctc gccacccgcg acgacgtccc cagggccgta cgcaccctcg ccgccgcgtt
     2761 cgccgactac cccgccacgc gccacaccgt cgatccggac cgccacatcg agcgggtcac
     2821 cgagctgcaa gaactcttcc tcacgcgcgt cgggctcgac atcggcaagg tgtgggtcgc
     2881 ggacgacggc gccgcggtgg cggtctggac cacgccggag agcgtcgaag cgggggcggt
     2941 gttcgccgag atcggcccgc gcatggccga gttgagcggt tcccggctgg ccgcgcagca
     3001 acagatggaa ggcctcctgg cgccgcaccg gcccaaggag cccgcgtggt tcctggccac
     3061 cgtcggcgtc tcgcccgacc accagggcaa gggtctgggc agcgccgtcg tgctccccgg
     3121 agtggaggcg gccgagcgcg ccggggtgcc cgccttcctg gagacctccg cgccccgcaa
     3181 cctccccttc tacgagcggc tcggcttcac cgtcaccgcc gacgtcgagg tgcccgaagg
     3241 accgcgcacc tggtgcatga cccgcaagcc cggtgcctga cgcccgcccc acgacccgca
     3301 gcgcccgacc gaaaggagcg cacgacccca tgcatcgata aaataaaaga ttttatttag
     3361 tctccagaaa aaggggggaa tgaaagaccc cacctgtagg tttggcaagc tagcttaagt
     3421 aacgccattt tgcaaggcat ggaaaataca taactgagaa tagagaagtt cagatcaagg
     3481 ttaggaacag agagacagca gaatatgggc caaacaggat atctgtggta agcagttcct
     3541 gccccggctc agggccaaga acagatggtc cccagatgcg gtcccgccct cagcagtttc
     3601 tagagaacca tcagatgttt ccagggtgcc ccaaggacct gaaatgaccc tgtgccttat
     3661 ttgaactaac caatcagttc gcttctcgct tctgttcgcg cgcttctgct ccccgagctc
     3721 aataaaagag cccacaaccc ctcactcggc gcgccagtcc tccgatagac tgcgtcgccc
     3781 gggtacccgt gtatccaata aaccctcttg cagttgcatc cgacttgtgg tctcgctgtt
     3841 ccttgggagg gtctcctctg agtgattgac tacccgtcag cgggggtctt tcatgggtaa
     3901 cagtttcttg aagttggaga acaacattct gagggtagga gtcgaatatt aagtaatcct
     3961 gactcaatta gccactgttt tgaatccaca tactccaata ctcctgaaat agttcattat
     4021 ggacagcgca gaagagctgg ggagaattaa ttcgtaatca tggtcatagc tgtttcctgt
     4081 gtgaaattgt tatccgctca caattccaca caacatacga gccggaagca taaagtgtaa
     4141 agcctggggt gcctaatgag tgagctaact cacattaatt gcgttgcgct cactgcccgc
     4201 tttccagtcg ggaaacctgt cgtgccagct gcattaatga atcggccaac gcgcggggag
     4261 aggcggtttg cgtattgggc gctcttccgc ttcctcgctc actgactcgc tgcgctcggt
     4321 cgttcggctg cggcgagcgg tatcagctca ctcaaaggcg gtaatacggt tatccacaga
     4381 atcaggggat aacgcaggaa agaacatgtg agcaaaaggc cagcaaaagg ccaggaaccg
     4441 taaaaaggcc gcgttgctgg cgtttttcca taggctccgc ccccctgacg agcatcacaa
     4501 aaatcgacgc tcaagtcaga ggtggcgaaa cccgacagga ctataaagat accaggcgtt
     4561 tccccctgga agctccctcg tgcgctctcc tgttccgacc ctgccgctta ccggatacct
     4621 gtccgccttt ctcccttcgg gaagcgtggc gctttctcat agctcacgct gtaggtatct
     4681 cagttcggtg taggtcgttc gctccaagct gggctgtgtg cacgaacccc ccgttcagcc
     4741 cgaccgctgc gccttatccg gtaactatcg tcttgagtcc aacccggtaa gacacgactt
     4801 atcgccactg gcagcagcca ctggtaacag gattagcaga gcgaggtatg taggcggtgc
     4861 tacagagttc ttgaagtggt ggcctaacta cggctacact agaaggacag tatttggtat
     4921 ctgcgctctg ctgaagccag ttaccttcgg aaaaagagtt ggtagctctt gatccggcaa
     4981 acaaaccacc gctggtagcg gtggtttttt tgtttgcaag cagcagatta cgcgcagaaa
     5041 aaaaggatct caagaagatc ctttgatctt ttctacgggg tctgacgctc agtggaacga
     5101 aaactcacgt taagggattt tggtcatgag attatcaaaa aggatcttca cctagatcct
     5161 tttaaattaa aaatgaagtt ttaaatcaat ctaaagtata tatgagtaaa cttggtctga
     5221 cagttaccaa tgcttaatca gtgaggcacc tatctcagcg atctgtctat ttcgttcatc
     5281 catagttgcc tgactccccg tcgtgtagat aactacgata cgggagggct taccatctgg
     5341 ccccagtgct gcaatgatac cgcgagaccc acgctcaccg gctccagatt tatcagcaat
     5401 aaaccagcca gccggaaggg ccgagcgcag aagtggtcct gcaactttat ccgcctccat
     5461 ccagtctatt aattgttgcc gggaagctag agtaagtagt tcgccagtta atagtttgcg
     5521 caacgttgtt gccattgcta caggcatcgt ggtgtcacgc tcgtcgtttg gtatggcttc
     5581 attcagctcc ggttcccaac gatcaaggcg agttacatga tcccccatgt tgtgcaaaaa
     5641 agcggttagc tccttcggtc ctccgatcgt tgtcagaagt aagttggccg cagtgttatc
     5701 actcatggtt atggcagcac tgcataattc tcttactgtc atgccatccg taagatgctt
     5761 ttctgtgact ggtgagtact caaccaagtc attctgagaa tagtgtatgc ggcgaccgag
     5821 ttgctcttgc ccggcgtcaa tacgggataa taccgcgcca catagcagaa ctttaaaagt
     5881 gctcatcatt ggaaaacgtt cttcggggcg aaaactctca aggatcttac cgctgttgag
     5941 atccagttcg atgtaaccca ctcgtgcacc caactgatct tcagcatctt ttactttcac
     6001 cagcgtttct gggtgagcaa aaacaggaag gcaaaatgcc gcaaaaaagg gaataagggc
     6061 gacacggaaa tgttgaatac tcatactctt cctttttcaa tattattgaa gcatttatca
     6121 gggttattgt ctcatgagcg gatacatatt tgaatgtatt tagaaaaata aacaaatagg
     6181 ggttccgcgc acatttcccc gaaaagtgcc acctgacgtc taagaaacca ttattatcat
     6241 gacattaacc tataaaaata ggcgtatcac gaggcccttt cgtctcgcgc gtttcggtga
     6301 tgacggtgaa aacctctgac acatgcagct cccggagacg gtcacagctt gtctgtaagc
     6361 ggatgccggg agcagacaag cccgtcaggg cgcgtcagcg ggtgttggcg ggtgtcgggg
     6421 ctggcttaac tatgcggcat cagagcagat tgtactgaga gtgcaccata tgcggtgtga
     6481 aataccgcac agatgcgtaa ggagaaaata ccgcatcagg cgccattcgc cattcaggct
     6541 gcgcaactgt tgggaagggc gatcggtgcg ggcctcttcg ctattacgcc agctggcgaa
     6601 agggggatgt gctgcaaggc gattaagttg ggtaacgcca gggttttccc agtcacgacg
     6661 ttgtaaaacg acggcgcaag gaatggtgca tgcaaggaga tggcgcccaa cagtcccccg
     6721 gccacggggc ctgccaccat acccacgccg aaacaagcgc tcatgagccc gaagtggcga
     6781 gcccgatctt ccccatcggt gatgtcggcg atataggcgc cagcaaccgc acctgtggcg
     6841 ccggtgatgc cggccacgat gcgtccggcg tagaggcgat tagtccaatt tgttaaagac
     6901 aggatatcag tggtccaggc tctagttttg actcaacaat atcaccagct gaagcctata
     6961 gagtacgagc catagataaa ataaaagatt ttatttagtc tccagaaaaa ggggggaa
//
