[The description below was written by a language model from this plasmid's Addgene catalogue record and the feature table of its GenBank file.]
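Description:
MSCV-6NBC-GFP-PGK-Puro-Barcode49 is a 7,018 bp gammaretroviral transfer plasmid built on the murine stem cell virus (MSCV) backbone. It is one member of a series in which each plasmid carries an individual, defined six-nucleotide synthetic barcode (here number 49). In bacteria it is maintained through a high-copy ColE1/pUC-type origin and selected with ampicillin via the bla gene. Remnants of the lac promoter/operator region are also present in the plasmid backbone.

The proviral region is flanked by 5′ and 3′ long terminal repeats from murine embryonic stem cell virus. It contains the Psi packaging signal and a truncated, start-codon-less MMLV gag fragment, which together support encapsidation of the genomic RNA when viral proteins are supplied in trans by packaging cells. Downstream lies an EGFP coding sequence with no annotated promoter of its own, so it is presumably expressed from the 5′ LTR. This is followed by a mouse PGK promoter driving puromycin N-acetyltransferase for selection of transduced mammalian cells. The barcode was cloned between a BglII site (destroyed) and an EcoRI site (retained), but it is not annotated in the feature table, so its exact position cannot be read from the record. Repository quality control found an L42P substitution in GFP, which the depositing lab reports does not affect plasmid function.

The stated purpose is to make barcoded cell line variants. Stable integration gives each transduced population a heritable DNA tag alongside green fluorescence and puromycin resistance. The associated publication describes an in vivo multiplexed small-molecule screening platform, in which such barcodes would presumably let pooled populations be told apart.
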