Addgene plasmid #83726: MSCV-6NBC-GFP-PGK-Puro-Barcode49
Purpose: individual 6N barcode to make barcoded cell line variants
Depositing lab: Monte Winslow. Depositing organization: Stanford University. Publication: An in vivo multiplexed small-molecule screening platform. Gruner BM, Schulze CJ, Yang D, Ogasawara D, Dix MM, Rogers ZN, Chuang CH, McFarland CD, Chiou SH, Brown JM, Cravatt BF, Bogyo M, Winslow MM. Nat Methods. 2016 Sep 12. doi: 10.1038/nmeth.3992. PubMed 27617390.
Backbone
  Vector backbone: MSCV
  Vector type: Retroviral
  Selectable markers: Puromycin
Growth in bacteria
  Bacterial resistance: Ampicillin, 100 μg/mL
  Growth temperature: 37°C
  Growth strain: DH5alpha
  Copy number: High Copy
Gene/Insert
  Gene/Insert name: Barcode49
  Species: Synthetic
  Cloning method: Restriction Enzyme; 5′ cloning site BglII (destroyed during cloning); 3′ cloning site EcoRI (not destroyed)
  Sequencing primers: 5′ CCCTTGAACCTCCTCGTTCGACC
Terms and licenses: Academic/Nonprofit Terms; Industry Terms: Not Available to Industry
Depositor comments: Please note, mutation L42P in GFP was found during Addgene's quality control. The depositing lab noted this mutation does NOT affect plasmid function.
How to cite: MSCV-6NBC-GFP-PGK-Puro-Barcode49 was a gift from Monte Winslow (Addgene plasmid # 83726 ; http://n2t.net/addgene:83726 ; RRID:Addgene_83726)
