>Addgene plasmid #83726 | MSCV-6NBC-GFP-PGK-Puro-Barcode49 | addgene partial sequence | sequence record 165261 | pLXSN5 5'-CCCTTGAACCTCCTCGTTCGACC-3'
CAGCCCTCACTCCTTCTCTAGGCGCCGGAATTAGATCCCACTAACCACCATGGTGAGCAAGGGCGAGGAG
CTGTTCACCGGGGTGGTGCCCATCCTGGTCGAGCTGGACGGCGACGTAAACGGCCACAAGTTCAGCGTGT
CCGGCGAGGGCGAGGGCGATGCCACCTACGGCAAGCCGACCCTGAAGTTCATCTGCACCACCGGCAAGCT
GCCCGTGCCCTGGCCCACCCTCGTGACCACCCTGACCTACGGCGTGCAGTGCTTCAGCCGCTACCCCGAC
CACATGAAGCAGCACGACTTCTTCAAGTCCGCCATGCCCGAAGGCTACGTCCAGGAGCGCACCATCTTCT
TCAAGGACGACGGCAACTACAAGACCCGCGCCGAGGTGAAGTTCGAGGGCGACACCCTGGTGAACCGCAT
CGAGCTGAAGGGCATCGACTTCAAGGAGGACGGCAACATCCTGGGGCACAAGCTGGAGTACAACTACAAC
AGCCACAACGTCTATATCATGGCCGACAAGCAGAAGAACGGCATCAAGGTGAACTTCAAGATCCGCCACA
ACATCGAGGACGGCAGCGTGCAGCTCGCCGACCACTACCAGCAGAACACCCCCATCGGCGACGGCCCCGT
GCTGCTGCCCGACAACCACTACCTGAGCACCCAGTCCGCCCTGAGCAAAGACCCCAACGAGAAGCGCGAT
CACATGGTCCTGCTGGAGTTCGTGACCGCCGCCGGGATCACTCTCGGCATGGACGAGCTGTACAAGTAGC
GGAGAATTCTACCGGGTAGGGGAGGCGCTTTTCCCAAGGCAGTCTGGAGCATGCGCTTTAG
